Addgene plasmid #177179: pDAS12124_PEAR-GFP-preedited
Purpose: PEAR-GFP control plasmid with split EGFP and intact 5' splice site
Depositing lab: Ervin Welker. Depositing organization: HUN-REN Research Centre for Natural Sciences. Publication: PEAR, a flexible fluorescent reporter for the identification and enrichment of successfully prime edited cells. Simon DA, Talas A, Kulcsar PI, Biczok Z, Krausz SL, Varady G, Welker E. Elife. 2022 Feb 23;11. pii: 69504. doi: 10.7554/eLife.69504. PubMed 35196219.
Backbone
  Vector backbone: pEGFP-C1
  Vector type: Mammalian Expression, CRISPR
  Selectable markers: Neomycin (select with G418)
Growth in bacteria
  Bacterial resistance: Kanamycin, 50 μg/mL
  Growth temperature: 37°C
  Growth strain: DH5alpha
  Copy number: High Copy
Gene/Insert
  Gene/Insert name: EGFP split with an intron between amino acids 95-96
  Species: Synthetic
  Promoter: CMV
  Cloning method: Unknown
  Sequencing primers: 5′ ATGGTGAGCAAGGGCGAGG
Terms and licenses: Academic/Nonprofit Terms; Industry Terms: Not Available to Industry
Depositor comments: Read the preprint at bioRxiv: https://www.biorxiv.org/content/10.1101/2021.04.26.441486v1.
How to cite: pDAS12124_PEAR-GFP-preedited was a gift from Ervin Welker (Addgene plasmid # 177179 ; http://n2t.net/addgene:177179 ; RRID:Addgene_177179)
