[The description below was written by a language model from this plasmid's Addgene catalogue record and pLannotate feature annotations shown in this document.]
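Description:
pDAS12124_PEAR-GFP-preedited is a mammalian expression plasmid built on the pEGFP-C1 backbone that serves as a control for the PEAR (prime editing activity reporter) fluorescent reporter system. It replicates in E. coli at high copy from a ColE1/pUC-type origin and also carries an f1 phage origin. A single NeoR/KanR (Tn5 aminoglycoside phosphotransferase) gene provides both selections. The bacterial bla promoter drives it for kanamycin resistance, and the SV40 enhancer/early promoter drives it for G418 selection in mammalian cells, with an HSV TK polyadenylation signal downstream. The short ble, bGH poly(A) and large T antigen hits in the annotation are fragments and appear to be backbone remnants rather than functional elements.

The payload is a synthetic EGFP coding sequence expressed from the CMV immediate early enhancer and promoter and terminated by the SV40 poly(A) signal. The reading frame is interrupted by an intron between amino acids 95 and 96. The feature table shows this as two EGFP fragments separated by roughly 800 nt of unannotated sequence. The record does not state the origin of the intron. Fluorescence requires that the intron be removed correctly to rejoin the two halves of the coding sequence.

In this "preedited" version the 5' splice site is intact, so the transcript should splice and give green fluorescence without any editing. It therefore represents the outcome expected from a PEAR-GFP reporter after successful prime editing, presumably of a disrupted splice site. Its use is as a positive control or reference for maximal signal when identifying and enriching prime-edited cells. The retained pEGFP-C1 multiple cloning site lies immediately after the EGFP sequence.
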