Features (pLannotate 1.2.2; 15 found; start..end, strand, type, name):
     61..364     +  enhancer       CMV enhancer: human cytomegalovirus immediate early enhancer
    365..568     +  promoter       CMV promoter: human cytomegalovirus (CMV) immediate early promoter
    613..897     +  CDS            EGFP (fragment): EGFP is a basic (constitutively fluorescent) green fluorescent protein published in 1996, derived from Aequorea victoria. It is reported to be a rapidly-maturing weak dimer with moderate acid sensitivity.
   1692..2127    +  CDS            EGFP (fragment): the original enhanced GFP (Yang et al., 1996) mammalian codon-optimized
   2127..2192    +  misc_feature   MCS: multiple cloning site
   2209..2293    +  CDS            large T antigen (fragment): large T antigen from SV40 (simian virus 40)
   2316..2437    +  polyA_signal   SV40 poly(A) signal: SV40 polyadenylation signal
   2471..2899    -  rep_origin     f1 ori (sequence partly withheld): f1 bacteriophage origin of replication; arrow indicates direction of (+) strand synthesis
   2926..3030    +  promoter       AmpR promoter: bla
   3032..3389    +  promoter       SV40 promoter: SV40 enhancer and early promoter
   3424..4218    +  CDS            NeoR/KanR: aminoglycoside phosphotransferase from Tn5; aph(3')-II (or nptII); confers resistance to neomycin, kanamycin, and G418 (Geneticin®)
   4239..4391    +  CDS            ble (fragment): BLE_KLEPN - Experimental evidence at protein level: Swiss-Prot protein existence level 1. Binding protein with a strong affinity to the bleomycin family of antibiotics. Binds to CL990; an antimitotic-antibiotic compound. From Klebsiella pneumoniae.
   4450..4497    +  polyA_signal   HSV TK poly(A) signal: herpes simplex virus thymidine kinase polyadenylation signal (Cole and Stacy, 1985)
   4588..4604    -  polyA_signal   bGH poly(A) signal (fragment): bovine growth hormone polyadenylation signal
   4826..5414    +  rep_origin     ori: high-copy-number ColE1/pMB1/pBR322/pUC origin of replication
>Addgene plasmid #177179 | pDAS12124_PEAR-GFP-preedited | addgene full sequence | sequence record 348472 | Addgene NGS Result
TAGTTATTAATAGTAATCAATTACGGGGTCATTAGTTCATAGCCCATATATGGAGTTCCGCGTTACATAA
CTTACGGTAAATGGCCCGCCTGGCTGACCGCCCAACGACCCCCGCCCATTGACGTCAATAATGACGTATG
TTCCCATAGTAACGCCAATAGGGACTTTCCATTGACGTCAATGGGTGGAGTATTTACGGTAAACTGCCCA
CTTGGCAGTACATCAAGTGTATCATATGCCAAGTACGCCCCCTATTGACGTCAATGACGGTAAATGGCCC
GCCTGGCATTATGCCCAGTACATGACCTTATGGGACTTTCCTACTTGGCAGTACATCTACGTATTAGTCA
TCGCTATTACCATGGTGATGCGGTTTTGGCAGTACATCAATGGGCGTGGATAGCGGTTTGACTCACGGGG
ATTTCCAAGTCTCCACCCCATTGACGTCAATGGGAGTTTGTTTTGGCACCAAAATCAACGGGACTTTCCA
AAATGTCGTAACAACTCCGCCCCATTGACGCAAATGGGCGGTAGGCGTGTACGGTGGGAGGTCTATATAA
GCAGAGCTGGTTTAGTGAACCGTCAGATCCGCTAGCGCTACCGGTCGCCACCATGGTGAGCAAGGGCGAG
GAGCTGTTCACCGGGGTGGTGCCCATCCTGGTCGAGCTGGACGGCGACGTAAACGGCCACAAGTTCAGCG
TGTCCGGCGAGGGCGAGGGCGATGCCACCTACGGCAAGCTGACCCTGAAGTTCATCTGCACCACCGGCAA
GCTGCCCGTGCCCTGGCCCACCCTCGTGACCACCCTGACCTACGGCGTGCAGTGCTTCAGCCGCTACCCC
GACCACATGAAGCAGCACGACTTCTTCAAGTCCGCCATGCCCGAAGGCTACGTGCAGGTAAGTCCTAGAC
TGCGGGTTTGACATTCATTTTTTAGTTAAAATATGGGAAAGTTTAAAAGAAGGAATGATGAATAAACTAT
ACAACCACTTTAAATATGTGTTGGTCCCCTTTAAGTCAGCAAGCAGATATATCAGATATGGCAGCTAACT
TAAGGAGTCCCCGTGGATACTGGATGAATAGCCCCCAATTCCACCAATGCAAGAACCAACAGTCTATTTG
GTCTTGATTAGGACAGTAAACTTCCTGCACACCATAGTCTGTGCACTAAACAGGAGTAAAACACCCTTAA
GGCATCTCTTACATTGGCTGCATTAAAGTGTGTCACTTAATGACATCCGTGATATCAGGGATAGTTTGAC
ATTGGACATACAGTTCTCTCTCAGTGATTGTCACCTGCTTATATAGTACGAGGACCCATATGTGGTCAAT
CACTTTCTTGTTGCCACTCCATGCCAGGGAAGACATAGTTACAATGAGTTATAATTATAAAAGCTCAGCC
TTGCATGAGGATATAAAATACATTTGCCATACCTCTACATATGCCTTAGTTGCTTTTAAGCTTTGTTTGG
AATTGCAAAGGCCAACTTCCTAAACACAGTTTCAAAGTATTCTTTTGTCACACCTTTCCACTGGATACTT
GTATTGTCTGCAGGAAGAGGCCACCCTGCCTATGCTTCTCCTTAGGGCCTCGTTCTGCAGAGTCAGCATA
AACTCCCAGTCTGCTCAACCAATTCTGTCTGATTAGGGCCATATCTCCTTACCATGAGTTGATTTTTGTT
TCTTTTTTGAGCAGGAGCGCACCATCTTCTTCAAGGACGACGGCAACTACAAGACCCGCGCCGAGGTGAA
GTTCGAGGGCGACACCCTGGTGAACCGCATCGAGCTGAAGGGCATCGACTTCAAGGAGGACGGCAACATC
CTGGGGCACAAGCTGGAGTACAACTACAACAGCCACAACGTCTATATCATGGCCGACAAGCAGAAGAACG
GCATCAAGGTGAACTTCAAGATCCGCCACAACATCGAGGACGGCAGCGTGCAGCTCGCCGACCACTACCA
GCAGAACACCCCCATCGGCGACGGCCCCGTGCTGCTGCCCGACAACCACTACCTGAGCACCCAGTCCGCC
CTGAGCAAAGACCCCAACGAGAAGCGCGATCACATGGTCCTGCTGGAGTTCGTGACCGCCGCCGGGATCA
CTCTCGGCATGGACGAGCTGTACAAGTCCGGACTCAGATCTCGAGCTCAAGCTTCGAATTCTGCAGTCGA
CGGTACCGCGGGCCCGGGATCCACCGGATCTAGATAACTGATCATAATCAGCCATACCACATTTGTAGAG
GTTTTACTTGCTTTAAAAAACCTCCCACACCTCCCCCTGAACCTGAAACATAAAATGAATGCAATTGTTG
TTGTTAACTTGTTTATTGCAGCTTATAATGGTTACAAATAAAGCAATAGCATCACAAATTTCACAAATAA
AGCATTTTTTTCACTGCATTCTAGTTGTGGTTTGTCCAAACTCATCAATGTATCTTAACGCGTAAATTGT
AAGCGTTAATATTTTGTTAAAATTCGCGTTAAATTTTTGTTAAATCAGCTCATTTTTTAACCAATAGGCC
GAAATCGGCAAAATCCCTTATAAATCAAAAGAATAGACCGAGATAGGGT
[37 nt withheld, positions 2570-2606]
AAAGAACGTGGACTCCAACGTCAAAGG
[49 nt withheld, positions 2634-2682]
T
[91 nt withheld, positions 2684-2774]
G
[124 nt withheld, positions 2776-2899]
CAGGTGGCACTTTTCGGGGAAATGTGCGCGGAACCCCTATTTGTTTATTTTTCTAAATACATTCAAATAT
GTATCCGCTCATGAGACAATAACCCTGATAAATGCTTCAATAATATTGAAAAAGGAAGAGTCCTGAGGCG
GAAAGAACCAGCTGTGGAATGTGTGTCAGTTAGGGTGTGGAAAGTCCCCAGGCTCCCCAGCAGGCAGAAG
TATGCAAAGCATGCATCTCAATTAGTCAGCAACCAGGTGTGGAAAGTCCCCAGGCTCCCCAGCAGGCAGA
AGTATGCAAAGCATGCATCTCAATTAGTCAGCAACCATAGTCCCGCCCCTAACTCCGCCCATCCCGCCCC
TAACTCCGCCCAGTTCCGCCCATTCTCCGCCCCATGGCTGACTAATTTTTTTTATTTATGCAGAGGCCGA
GGCCGCCTCGGCCTCTGAGCTATTCCAGAAGTAGTGAGGAGGCTTTTTTGGAGGCCTAGGCTTTTGCAAA
GATCGATCAAGAGACAGGATGAGGATCGTTTCGCATGATTGAACAAGATGGATTGCACGCAGGTTCTCCG
GCCGCTTGGGTGGAGAGGCTATTCGGCTATGACTGGGCACAACAGACAATCGGCTGCTCTGATGCCGCCG
TGTTCCGGCTGTCAGCGCAGGGGCGCCCGGTTCTTTTTGTCAAGACCGACCTGTCCGGTGCCCTGAATGA
ACTGCAAGACGAGGCAGCGCGGCTATCGTGGCTGGCCACGACGGGCGTTCCTTGCGCAGCTGTGCTCGAC
GTTGTCACTGAAGCGGGAAGGGACTGGCTGCTATTGGGCGAAGTGCCGGGGCAGGATCTCCTGTCATCTC
ACCTTGCTCCTGCCGAGAAAGTATCCATCATGGCTGATGCAATGCGGCGGCTGCATACGCTTGATCCGGC
TACCTGCCCATTCGACCACCAAGCGAAACATCGCATCGAGCGAGCACGTACTCGGATGGAAGCCGGTCTT
GTCGATCAGGATGATCTGGACGAAGAGCATCAGGGGCTCGCGCCAGCCGAACTGTTCGCCAGGCTCAAGG
CGAGCATGCCCGACGGCGAGGATCTCGTCGTGACCCATGGCGATGCCTGCTTGCCGAATATCATGGTGGA
AAATGGCCGCTTTTCTGGATTCATCGACTGTGGCCGGCTGGGTGTGGCGGACCGCTATCAGGACATAGCG
TTGGCTACCCGTGATATTGCTGAAGAGCTTGGCGGCGAATGGGCTGACCGCTTCCTCGTGCTTTACGGTA
TCGCCGCTCCCGATTCGCAGCGCATCGCCTTCTATCGCCTTCTTGACGAGTTCTTCTGAGCGGGACTCTG
GGGTTCGAAATGACCGACCAAGCGACGCCCAACCTGCCATCACGAGATTTCGATTCCACCGCCGCCTTCT
ATGAAAGGTTGGGCTTCGGAATCGTTTTCCGGGACGCCGGCTGGATGATCCTCCAGCGCGGGGATCTCAT
GCTGGAGTTCTTCGCCCACCCTAGGGGGAGGCTAACTGAAACACGGAAGGAGACAATACCGGAAGGAACC
CGCGCTATGACGGCAATAAAAAGACAGAATAAAACGCACGGTGTTGGGTCGTTTGTTCATAAACGCGGGG
TTCGGTCCCAGGGCTGGCACTCTGTCGATACCCCACCGAGACCCCATTGGGGCCAATACGCCCGCGTTTC
TTCCTTTTCCCCACCCCACCCCCCAAGTTCGGGTGAAGGCCCAGGGCTCGCAGCCAACGTCGGGGCGGCA
GGCCCTGCCATAGCCTCAGGTTACTCATATATACTTTAGATTGATTTAAAACTTCATTTTTAATTTAAAA
GGATCTAGGTGAAGATCCTTTTTGATAATCTCATGACCAAAATCCCTTAACGTGAGTTTTCGTTCCACTG
AGCGTCAGACCCCGTAGAAAAGATCAAAGGATCTTCTTGAGATCCTTTTTTTCTGCGCGTAATCTGCTGC
TTGCAAACAAAAAAACCACCGCTACCAGCGGTGGTTTGTTTGCCGGATCAAGAGCTACCAACTCTTTTTC
CGAAGGTAACTGGCTTCAGCAGAGCGCAGATACCAAATACTGTTCTTCTAGTGTAGCCGTAGTTAGGCCA
CCACTTCAAGAACTCTGTAGCACCGCCTACATACCTCGCTCTGCTAATCCTGTTACCAGTGGCTGCTGCC
AGTGGCGATAAGTCGTGTCTTACCGGGTTGGACTCAAGACGATAGTTACCGGATAAGGCGCAGCGGTCGG
GCTGAACGGGGGGTTCGTGCACACAGCCCAGCTTGGAGCGAACGACCTACACCGAACTGAGATACCTACA
GCGTGAGCTATGAGAAAGCGCCACGCTTCCCGAAGGGAGAAAGGCGGACAGGTATCCGGTAAGCGGCAGG
GTCGGAACAGGAGAGCGCACGAGGGAGCTTCCAGGGGGAAACGCCTGGTATCTTTATAGTCCTGTCGGGT
TTCGCCACCTCTGACTTGAGCGTCGATTTTTGTGATGCTCGTCAGGGGGGCGGAGCCTATGGAAAAACGC
CAGCAACGCGGCCTTTTTACGGTTCCTGGCCTTTTGCTGGCCTTTTGCTCACATGTTCTTTCCTGCGTTA
TCCCCTGATTCTGTGGATAACCGTATTACCGCCATGCAT
